Addgene plasmid #185459: pCW57-mcGAS-LL/RK-NLS/D307A
Purpose: Inducible nuclear cGAS with D307A mutation
Depositing lab: Shitao Li. Depositing organization: Tulane University. Publication: Nuclear soluble cGAS senses double-stranded DNA virus infection. Wu Y, Song K, Hao W, Li J, Wang L, Li S. Commun Biol. 2022 May 10;5(1):433. doi: 10.1038/s42003-022-03400-1. PubMed 35538147.
Backbone
  Vector backbone: pCW57-MCS1-P2A-MCS2 (Hygro)
  Backbone manufacturer: Adam Karpf
  Backbone size w/o insert (bp): 8185
  Total vector size (bp): 9805
  Vector type: Mammalian Expression, Lentiviral
  Selectable markers: Hygromycin
Growth in bacteria
  Bacterial resistance: Ampicillin, 100 μg/mL
  Growth temperature: 37°C
  Growth strain: NEB Stable
  Copy number: Unknown
Gene/Insert
  Gene/Insert name: cGAS (alt name: MB21D1)
  Species: M. musculus (mouse)
  Insert size (bp): 1647
  Mutation: L157R, L159K, D307A
  GenBank ID: NM_173386
  Tag / fusion protein: SV40 NLS (C terminal on insert); FLAG (C terminal on insert)
  Cloning method: Restriction Enzyme; 5′ cloning site NheI (not destroyed); 3′ cloning site SalI (not destroyed)
  Sequencing primers: 5′ CGTATGTCGAGGTAGGCGTG; 3′ GTGAAGAATGTGCGAGACCCAG
Terms and licenses: Academic/Nonprofit Terms; Industry Terms: Not Available to Industry
How to cite: pCW57-mcGAS-LL/RK-NLS/D307A was a gift from Shitao Li (Addgene plasmid # 185459 ; http://n2t.net/addgene:185459 ; RRID:Addgene_185459)
