[The description below was written by a language model from this plasmid's Addgene catalogue record and pLannotate feature annotations shown in this document.]
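Description:
pCW57-mcGAS-LL/RK-NLS/D307A is a doxycycline-inducible, third-generation-style lentiviral expression plasmid of 9,805 bp built on the pCW57-MCS1-P2A-MCS2 (Hygro) backbone. It is propagated in E. coli through a high-copy ColE1/pUC-type origin with ampicillin resistance, and transduced mammalian cells are selected with hygromycin. The viral framework consists of an RSV promoter driving a truncated HIV-1 5' LTR, the Ψ packaging signal with a gag fragment, RRE, cPPT/CTS, a WPRE fragment and a self-inactivating ΔU3 3' LTR. Genomic RNA can therefore be packaged when helper functions are supplied in trans, and the integrated provirus lacks LTR promoter activity.

The payload is mouse cGAS (Mb21d1), cloned between NheI and SalI downstream of the tight TRE promoter (seven tet operators plus a minimal CMV promoter). The catalogue entry lists three substitutions, L157R, L159K and D307A, along with a C-terminal SV40 NLS and a FLAG tag. The feature table annotates a 3xFLAG after the Cgas coding sequence but does not separately annotate the NLS. The backbone's P2A sequence follows the tag, with no annotated coding sequence after it before the next promoter. A separate hPGK promoter drives the hygromycin phosphotransferase gene, followed by an rtTA3-type reverse tetracycline transactivator, so the single vector supplies both selection and the inducer-responsive activator. Adding doxycycline switches on cGAS expression.

The stated purpose is inducible expression of nuclear-targeted cGAS carrying the D307A mutation, and the associated study concerns sensing of double-stranded DNA virus infection by nuclear soluble cGAS. The record does not state the functional effect of the individual mutations.
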