Features (pLannotate 1.2.2; 28 found; start..end, strand, type, name):
     37..351     +  promoter       tight TRE promoter: Tet-responsive promoter PTight, consisting of seven tet operator sequences followed by the minimal CMV promoter
    374..1894    +  CDS            Cgas: CGAS_MOUSE - Also known as Mb21d1 From Mus musculus (Mouse).
   1946..2017    +  CDS            3xFLAG: three tandem FLAG® epitope tags
   2039..2095    +  CDS            P2A: 2A peptide from porcine teschovirus-1 polyprotein Eukaryotic ribosomes fail to insert a peptide bond between the Gly and Pro residues, yielding separate polypeptides.
   2123..2633    +  promoter       hPGK promoter: human phosphoglycerate kinase 1 promoter
   2651..3673    +  CDS            hph: KHYB_ECOLX - Experimental evidence at protein level: Swiss-Prot protein existence level 1. The aminoglycoside phosphotransferases achieve inactivation of their antibiotic substrates by phosphorylation. Only phosphorylates hygromycin and closely related compounds such as demethyl analogs and destomycin. From Escherichia coli.
   3743..4440    +  CDS            rtTA3 (fragment): reverse tetracycline transactivator 3 activates expression from Tet-responsive promoters in the presence of doxycycline
   4370..4480    +  CDS            VP48: 3 tandem repeats of the minimal activation domain of herpes simplex virus VP16 (Cheng et al., 2013)
   4516..5064    +  misc_feature   WPRE (fragment): woodchuck hepatitis virus posttranscriptional regulatory element
   5090..5161    +  CDS            nef (fragment): NEF_HV1Z2 - Experimental evidence at protein level: Swiss-Prot protein existence level 1. Extracellular Nef protein targets CD4(+) T-lymphocytes for apoptosis by interacting with CXCR4 surface receptors. From Human immunodeficiency virus type 1 group M subtype D (isolate Z2/CDC-Z34) (HIV-1).
   5163..5396    +  LTR            3' LTR (ΔU3): self-inactivating 3' long terminal repeat (LTR) from HIV-1
   5468..5589    +  polyA_signal   SV40 poly(A) signal: SV40 polyadenylation signal
   5629..5764    +  rep_origin     SV40 ori: SV40 origin of replication
   5772..5835    +  promoter       AmpR promoter: bla
   5836..6696    +  CDS            AmpR: β-lactamase; bla; confers resistance to ampicillin, carbenicillin, and related antibiotics
   6867..7455    +  rep_origin     ori: high-copy-number ColE1/pMB1/pBR322/pUC origin of replication
   7638..7730    +  CDS            lacI (fragment): lac repressor; lacI; The lac repressor binds to the lac operator to inhibit transcription in E. coli. This inhibition can be relieved by adding lactose or isopropyl-β-D-thiogalactopyranoside (IPTG).
   7743..7764    +  protein_bind   CAP binding site: CAP binding activates transcription in the presence of cAMP. E. coli catabolite activator protein
   7779..7809    +  promoter       lac promoter: promoter for the E. coli lac operon
   7817..7833    +  protein_bind   lac operator: The lac repressor binds to the lac operator to inhibit transcription in E. coli. This inhibition can be relieved by adding lactose or isopropyl-β-D-thiogalactopyranoside (IPTG). lac repressor encoded by lacI
   7878..7896    +  promoter       T3 promoter: promoter for bacteriophage T3 RNA polymerase
   7924..8150    +  promoter       RSV promoter: Rous sarcoma virus enhancer/promoter
   8151..8331    +  LTR            5' LTR (truncated): truncated 5' long terminal repeat (LTR) from HIV-1
   8378..8503    +  misc_feature   HIV-1 Ψ: packaging signal of human immunodeficiency virus type 1
   8487..8850    +  CDS            HIV-1 gag (fragment): gag protein from human immunodeficiency virus 1; gag
   8996..9229    +  misc_feature   RRE: The Rev response element (RRE) of HIV-1 allows for Rev-dependent mRNA export from the nucleus to the cytoplasm.
   9606..9630    +  CDS            Rev (fragment): human immunodeficiency virus 1 (HIV-1) Rev protein; rev; enhances nuclear export of unspliced and incompletely spliced viral mRNAs
   9671..9788    +  misc_feature   cPPT/CTS: central polypurine tract and central termination sequence of HIV-1
>Addgene plasmid #185459 | pCW57-mcGAS-LL/RK-NLS/D307A | addgene full sequence | sequence record 366917 | Addgene NGS Result
CAGCAGAGATCCACTTTGGCCGCGAATCGATATGTCGAGTTTACTCCCTATCAGTGATAGAGAACGTATG
TCGAGTTTACTCCCTATCAGTGATAGAGAACGATGTCGAGTTTACTCCCTATCAGTGATAGAGAACGTAT
GTCGAGTTTACTCCCTATCAGTGATAGAGAACGTATGTCGAGTTTACTCCCTATCAGTGATAGAGAACGT
ATGTCGAGTTTATCCCTATCAGTGATAGAGAACGTATGTCGAGTTTACTCCCTATCAGTGATAGAGAACG
TATGTCGAGGTAGGCGTGTACGGTGGGAGGCCTATATAAGCAGAGCTCGTTTAGTGAACCGTCAGATCGC
CTGGAGAATTGGCTAGCGCCACCATGGAAGATCCGCGTAGAAGGACGACGGCGCCACGCGCTAAGAAGCC
GTCCGCGAAGCGCGCCCCGACGCAGCCCAGCAGGACCAGGGCCCACGCGGAAAGCTGCGGCCCGCAAAGG
GGGGCTCGATCGCGGCGGGCGGAGCGTGACGGGGACACCACGGAGAAGCCACGTGCCCCAGGGCCCCGAG
TGCATCCAGCAAGGGCCACTGAGCTCACCAAAGATGCACAGCCCTCGGCCATGGACGCGGCAGGAGCCAC
CGCGCGGCCTGCCGTCCGGGTGCCCCAGCAGCAGGCCATCCTGGATCCGGAGCTGCCCGCCGTACGGGAG
CCCCAGCCGCCCGCGGATCCCGAGGCGCGGAAAGTCGTAAGGGGACCTAGCCACAGAAGGGGCGCGCGCT
CCACCGGGCAGCCCAGAGCGCCGCGAGGGTCCAGGAAGGAACCGGACAAGCTAAAGAAGGTGCTGGACAA
AAGGAGAAAGAAACGCAAAGATATCTCGGAGGCGGCCGAGACGGTGAATAAAGTTGTGGAACGCCTGCTG
CGCAGAATGCAGAAACGGGAGTCGGAGTTCAAAGGTGTGGAGCAGCTGAACACTGGCAGCTACTATGAAC
ATGTGAAGATTTCTGCTCCTAATGAATTTGATGTTATGTTTAAACTGGAAGTCCCCAGGATTGAGCTACA
AGAATATTATGAAACAGGTGCTTTCTATCTTGTGAAATTCAAAAGAATTCCACGAGGAAATCCGCTGAGT
CATTTCTTAGAAGGGGAAGTATTATCAGCTACCAAGATGCTGTCAAAGTTTAGGAAAATCATTAAAGAAG
AAGTTAAAGAAATCAAAGATATAGATGTCAGTGTGGAGAAGGAAAAACCAGGAAGCCCTGCTGTAACACT
TCTTATCAGGAACCCTGAAGAAATCTCTGTGGCTATAATTCTGGCTTTGGAGTCAAAAGGCAGCTGGCCT
ATTAGTACCAAAGAAGGACTACCTATTCAAGGCTGGCTGGGCACAAAAGTGAGGACCAATCTAAGACGAG
AGCCGTTTTATCTCGTACCCAAGAATGCAAAGGATGGAAATAGTTTTCAAGGAGAGACCTGGCGCCTCTC
TTTCTCTCACACTGAAAAGTACATTTTGAATAATCACGGGATAGAGAAAACATGCTGTGAATCTTCCGGA
GCAAAATGCTGCAGAAAAGAATGTTTAAAATTAATGAAATACCTTTTGGAACAGTTGAAAAAAGAGTTTC
AAGAGCTGGATGCATTCTGTTCCTACCATGTGAAAACTGCCATCTTTCACATGTGGACCCAGGACCCGCA
GGACAGTCAGTGGGACCCCAGGAACCTCAGCTCCTGCTTCGATAAGTTGTTAGCATTCTTTCTTGAGTGC
CTCAGGACAGAGAAACTGGATCATTATTTTATTCCAAAGTTCAATCTATTCTCTCAAGAACTAATTGACC
GAAAAAGTAAAGAATTTCTATCGAAGAAAATTGAATATGAAAGAAATAATGGGTTTCCAATTTTTGACAA
GCTTAGCCCGGCAGCTAAGAAAAAGAAACTGGATGCGGCCGCAATCGATGTCGAGGATTACAAGGATGAC
GACGATAAGGACTATAAGGACGATGATGACAAGGACTACAAAGATGATGACGATAAATAGGTCGACACCG
GTTCCGGAGCCACGAACTTCTCTCTGTTAAAGCAAGCAGGAGACGTGGAAGAAAACCCCGGTCCTAGGCT
GCAGACGCGTTGTACAGGATCCGGGGTTGGGGTTGCGCCTTTTCCAAGGCAGCCCTGGGTTTGCGCAGGG
ACGCGGCTGCTCTGGGCGTGGTTCCGGGAAACGCAGCGGCGCCGACCCTGGGTCTCGCACATTCTTCACG
TCCGTTCGCAGCGTCACCCGGATCTTCGCCGCTACCCTTGTGGGCCCCCCGGCGACGCTTCCTGCTCCGC
CCCTAAGTCGGGAAGGTTCCTTGCGGTTCGCGGCGTGCCGGACGTGACAAACGGAAGCCGCACGTCTCAC
TAGTACCCTCGCAGACGGACAGCGCCAGGGAGCAATGGCAGCGCGCCGACCGCGATGGGCTGTGGCCAAT
AGCGGCTGCTCAGCAGGGCGCGCCGAGAGCAGCGGCCGGGAAGGGGCGGTGCGGGAGGCGGGGTGTGGGG
CGGTAGTGTGGGCCCTGTTCCTGCCCGCGCGGTGTTCCGCATTCTGCAAGCCTCCGGAGCGCACGTCGGC
AGTCGGCTCCCTCGTTGACCGAATCACCGACCTCTCTCCCCAGCAATTCACCCGCGCGCGATGAAAAAGC
CTGAACTCACCGCGACGTCTGTCGAGAAGTTTCTGATCGAAAAGTTCGACAGCGTCTCCGACCTGATGCA
GCTCTCGGAGGGCGAAGAATCTCGTGCTTTCAGCTTCGATGTAGGAGGGCGTGGATATGTCCTGCGGGTA
AATAGCTGCGCCGATGGTTTCTACAAAGATCGTTATGTTTATCGGCACTTTGCATCGGCCGCGCTCCCGA
TTCCGGAAGTGCTTGACATTGGGGAATTTAGCGAGAGCCTGACCTATTGCATCTCCCGCCGTGCACAGGG
TGTCACGTTGCAAGACCTGCCTGAAACCGAACTGCCCGCTGTTCTGCAGCCGGTCGCGGAGGCCATGGAT
GCGATCGCTGCGGCCGATCTTAGCCAGACGAGCGGGTTCGGCCCATTCGGACCGCAAGGAATCGGTCAAT
ACACTACATGGCGTGATTTCATATGCGCGATTGCTGATCCCCATGTGTATCACTGGCAAACTGTGATGGA
CGACACCGTCAGTGCGTCCGTCGCGCAGGCTCTCGATGAGCTGATGCTTTGGGCCGAGGACTGCCCCGAA
GTCCGGCACCTCGTGCACGCGGATTTCGGCTCCAACAATGTCCTGACGGACAATGGCCGCATAACAGCGG
TCATTGACTGGAGCGAGGCGATGTTCGGGGATTCCCAATACGAGGTCGCCAACATCTTCTTCTGGAGGCC
GTGGTTGGCTTGTATGGAGCAGCAGACGCGCTACTTCGAGCGGAGGCATCCGGAGCTTGCAGGATCGCCG
CGGCTCCGGGCGTATATGCTCCGCATTGGTCTTGACCAACTCTATCAGAGCTTGGTTGACGGCAATTTCG
ATGATGCAGCTTGGGCGCAGGGTCGATGCGACGCAATCGTCCGATCCGGAGCCGGGACTGTCGGGCGTAC
ACAAATCGCCCGCAGAAGCGCGGCCGTCTGGACCGATGGCTGTGTAGAAGTACTCGCCGATAGTGGAAAC
CGACGCCCCAGCACTCGTCCGAGGGCAAAGGAATTCGAAGGAAGCGGAGAAGGTAGAGGTTCTCTCCTCA
CTTGTGGTGATGTTGAAGAAAACCCTGGTCCAATGTCTAGACTGGACAAGAGCAAAGTCATAAACGGAGC
TCTGGAATTACTCAATGGTGTCGGTATCGAAGGCCTGACGACAAGGAAACTCGCTCAAAAGCTGGGAGTT
GAGCAGCCTACCCTGTACTGGCACGTGAAGAACAAGCGGGCCCTGCTCGATGCCCTGCCAATCGAGATGC
TGGACAGGCATCATACCCACTTCTGCCCCCTGGAAGGCGAGTCATGGCAAGACTTTCTGCGGAACAACGC
CAAGTCATACCGCTGTGCTCTCCTCTCACATCGCGACGGGGCTAAAGTGCATCTCGGCACCCGCCCAACA
GAGAAACAGTACGAAACCCTGGAAAATCAGCTCGCGTTCCTGTGTCAGCAAGGCTTCTCCCTGGAGAACG
CACTGTACGCTCTGTCCGCCGTGGGCCACTTTACACTGGGCTGCGTATTGGAGGAACAGGAGCATCAAGT
AGCAAAAGAGGAAAGAGAGACACCTACCACCGATTCTATGCCCCCACTTCTGAGACAAGCAATTGAGCTG
TTCGACCGGCAGGGAGCCGAACCTGCCTTCCTTTTCGGCCTGGAACTAATCATATGTGGCCTGGAGAAAC
AGCTAAAGTGCGAAAGCGGCGGGCCGACCGACGCCCTTGACGATTTTGACTTAGACATGCTCCCAGCCGA
TGCCCTTGACGACTTTGACCTTGATATGCTGCCTGCTGACGCTCTTGACGATTTTGACCTTGACATGCTC
CCCGGGTAACTAAGTAAGGATCGATCCAAGATATCGTATTCTTAACTATGTTGCTCCTTTTACGCTATGT
GGATACGCTGCTTTAATGCCTTTGTATCATGCTATTGCTTCCCGTATGGCTTTCATTTTCTCCTCCTTGT
ATAAATCCTGGTTGCTGTCTCTTTATGAGGAGTTGTGGCCCGTTGTCAGGCAACGTGGCGTGGTGTGCAC
TGTGTTTGCTGACGCAACCCCCACTGGTTGGGGCATTGCCACCACCTGTCAGCTCCTTTCCGGGACTTTC
GCTTTCCCCCTCCCTATTGCCACGGCGGAACTCATCGCCGCCTGCCTTGCCCGCTGCTGGACAGGGGCTC
GGCTGTTGGGCACTGACAATTCCGTGGTGTTGTCGGGGAAGCTGACGTCCTTTCCATGGCTGCTCGCCTG
TGTTGCCACCTGGATTCTGCGCGGGACGTCCTTCTGCTACGTCCCTTCGGCCCTCAATCCAGCGGACCTT
CCTTCCCGCGGCCTGCTGCCGGCTCTGCGGCCTCTTCCGCGTCTTCGCCTTCGCCCTCAGACGAGTCGGA
TCTCCCTTTGGGCCGCCTCCCCGCCTGTTTCGCCTCGGCGTCCGGACTAGAGGTACCTTTAAGACCAATG
ACTTACAAGGCAGCTGTAGATCTTAGCCACTTTTTAAAAGAAAAGGGGGGACTGGAAGGGCTAATTCACT
CCCAACGAAGACAAGATCTGCTTTTTGCTTGTACTGGGTCTCTCTGGTTAGACCAGATCTGAGCCTGGGA
GCTCTCTGGCTAACTAGGGAACCCACTGCTTAAGCCTCAATAAAGCTTGCCTTGAGTGCTTCAAGTAGTG
TGTGCCCGTCTGTTGTGTGACTCTGGTAACTAGAGATCCCTCAGACCCTTTTAGTCAGTGTGGAAAATCT
CTAGCAGTAGTAGTTCATGTCATCTTATTATTCAGTATTTATAACTTGCAAAGAAATGAATATCAGAGAG
TGAGAGGAACTTGTTTATTGCAGCTTATAATGGTTACAAATAAAGCAATAGCATCACAAATTTCACAAAT
AAAGCATTTTTTTCACTGCATTCTAGTTGTGGTTTGTCCAAACTCATCAATGTATCTTATCATGTCTGGC
TCTAGCTATCCCGCCCCTAACTCCGCCCATCCCGCCCCTAACTCCGCCCAGTTCCGCCCATTCTCCGCCC
CATGGCTGACTAATTTTTTTTATTTATGCAGAGGCCGAGGCCGCCTCGGCCTCTGAGCTATTCCAGAAGT
AGTGAGGAGGCTTTTTTGGAGGCCTTTCAAATATGTATCCGCTCATGAGACAATAACCCTGATAAATGCT
TCAATAATATTGAAAAAGGAAGAGTATGAGTATTCAACATTTCCGTGTCGCCCTTATTCCCTTTTTTGCG
GCATTTTGCCTTCCTGTTTTTGCTCACCCAGAAACGCTGGTGAAAGTAAAAGATGCTGAAGATCAGTTGG
GTGCACGAGTGGGTTACATCGAACTGGATCTCAACAGCGGTAAGATCCTTGAGAGTTTTCGCCCCGAAGA
ACGTTTTCCAATGATGAGCACTTTTAAAGTTCTGCTATGTGGCGCGGTATTATCCCGTATTGACGCCGGG
CAAGAGCAACTCGGTCGCCGCATACACTATTCTCAGAATGACTTGGTTGAGTACTCACCAGTCACAGAAA
AGCATCTTACGGATGGCATGACAGTAAGAGAATTATGCAGTGCTGCCATAACCATGAGTGATAACACTGC
GGCCAACTTACTTCTGACAACGATCGGAGGACCGAAGGAGCTAACCGCTTTTTTGCACAACATGGGGGAT
CATGTAACTCGCCTTGATCGTTGGGAACCGGAGCTGAATGAAGCCATACCAAACGACGAGCGTGACACCA
CGATGCCTGTAGCAATGGCAACAACGTTGCGCAAACTATTAACTGGCGAACTACTTACTCTAGCTTCCCG
GCAACAATTAATAGACTGGATGGAGGCGGATAAAGTTGCAGGACCACTTCTGCGCTCGGCCCTTCCGGCT
GGCTGGTTTATTGCTGATAAATCTGGAGCCGGTGAGCGTGGGTCTCGCGGTATCATTGCAGCACTGGGGC
CAGATGGTAAGCCCTCCCGTATCGTAGTTATCTACACGACGGGGAGTCAGGCAACTATGGATGAACGAAA
TAGACAGATCGCTGAGATAGGTGCCTCACTGATTAAGCATTGGTAACTGTCAGACCAAGTTTACTCATAT
ATACTTTAGATTGATTTAAAACTTCATTTTTAATTTAAAAGGATCTAGGTGAAGATCCTTTTTGATAATC
TCATGACCAAAATCCCTTAACGTGAGTTTTCGTTCCACTGAGCGTCAGACCCCGTAGAAAAGATCAAAGG
ATCTTCTTGAGATCCTTTTTTTCTGCGCGTAATCTGCTGCTTGCAAACAAAAAAACCACCGCTACCAGCG
GTGGTTTGTTTGCCGGATCAAGAGCTACCAACTCTTTTTCCGAAGGTAACTGGCTTCAGCAGAGCGCAGA
TACCAAATACTGTTCTTCTAGTGTAGCCGTAGTTAGGCCACCACTTCAAGAACTCTGTAGCACCGCCTAC
ATACCTCGCTCTGCTAATCCTGTTACCAGTGGCTGCTGCCAGTGGCGATAAGTCGTGTCTTACCGGGTTG
GACTCAAGACGATAGTTACCGGATAAGGCGCAGCGGTCGGGCTGAACGGGGGGTTCGTGCACACAGCCCA
GCTTGGAGCGAACGACCTACACCGAACTGAGATACCTACAGCGTGAGCTATGAGAAAGCGCCACGCTTCC
CGAAGGGAGAAAGGCGGACAGGTATCCGGTAAGCGGCAGGGTCGGAACAGGAGAGCGCACGAGGGAGCTT
CCAGGGGGAAACGCCTGGTATCTTTATAGTCCTGTCGGGTTTCGCCACCTCTGACTTGAGCGTCGATTTT
TGTGATGCTCGTCAGGGGGGCGGAGCCTATGGAAAAACGCCAGCAACGCGGCCTTTTTACGGTTCCTGGC
CTTTTGCTGGCCTTTTGCTCACATGTTCTTTCCTGCGTTATCCCCTGATTCTGTGGATAACCGTATTACC
GCCTTTGAGTGAGCTGATACCGCTCGCCGCAGCCGAACGACCGAGCGCAGCGAGTCAGTGAGCGAGGAAG
CGGAAGAGCGCCCAATACGCAAACCGCCTCTCCCCGCGCGTTGGCCGATTCATTAATGCAGCTGGCACGA
CAGGTTTCCCGACTGGAAAGCGGGCAGTGAGCGCAACGCAATTAATGTGAGTTAGCTCACTCATTAGGCA
CCCCAGGCTTTACACTTTATGCTTCCGGCTCGTATGTTGTGTGGAATTGTGAGCGGATAACAATTTCACA
CAGGAAACAGCTATGACCATGATTACGCCAAGCGCGCAATTAACCCTCACTAAAGGGAACAAAAGCTGGA
GCTGCAAGCTTAATGTAGTCTTATGCAATACTCTTGTAGTCTTGCAACATGGTAACGATGAGTTAGCAAC
ATGCCTTACAAGGAGAGAAAAAGCACCGTGCATGCCGATTGGTGGAAGTAAGGTGGTACGATCGTGCCTT
ATTAGGAAGGCAACAGACGGGTCTGACATGGATTGGACGAACCACTGAATTGCCGCATTGCAGAGATATT
GTATTTAAGTGCCTAGCTCGATACATAAACGGGTCTCTCTGGTTAGACCAGATCTGAGCCTGGGAGCTCT
CTGGCTAACTAGGGAACCCACTGCTTAAGCCTCAATAAAGCTTGCCTTGAGTGCTTCAAGTAGTGTGTGC
CCGTCTGTTGTGTGACTCTGGTAACTAGAGATCCCTCAGACCCTTTTAGTCAGTGTGGAAAATCTCTAGC
AGTGGCGCCCGAACAGGGACTTGAAAGCGAAAGGGAAACCAGAGGAGCTCTCTCGACGCAGGACTCGGCT
TGCTGAAGCGCGCACGGCAAGAGGCGAGGGGCGGCGACTGGTGAGTACGCCAAAAATTTTGACTAGCGGA
GGCTAGAAGGAGAGAGATGGGTGCGAGAGCGTCAGTATTAAGCGGGGGAGAATTAGATCGCGATGGGAAA
AAATTCGGTTAAGGCCAGGGGGAAAGAAAAAATATAAATTAAAACATATAGTATGGGCAAGCAGGGAGCT
AGAACGATTCGCAGTTAATCCTGGCCTGTTAGAAACATCAGAAGGCTGTAGACAAATACTGGGACAGCTA
CAACCATCCCTTCAGACAGGATCAGAAGAACTTAGATCATTATATAATACAGTAGCAACCCTCTATTGTG
TGCATCAAAGGATAGAGATAAAAGACACCAAGGAAGCTTTAGACAAGATAGAGGAAGAGCAAAACAAAAG
TAAGACCACCGCACAGCAAGCGGCCGCTGATCTTCAGACCTGGAGGAGGAGATATGAGGGACAATTGGAG
AAGTGAATTATATAAATATAAAGTAGTAAAAATTGAACCATTAGGAGTAGCACCCACCAAGGCAAAGAGA
AGAGTGGTGCAGAGAGAAAAAAGAGCAGTGGGAATAGGAGCTTTGTTCCTTGGGTTCTTGGGAGCAGCAG
GAAGCACTATGGGCGCAGCGTCAATGACGCTGACGGTACAGGCCAGACAATTATTGTCTGGTATAGTGCA
GCAGCAGAACAATTTGCTGAGGGCTATTGAGGCGCAACAGCATCTGTTGCAACTCACAGTCTGGGGCATC
AAGCAGCTCCAGGCAAGAATCCTGGCTGTGGAAAGATACCTAAAGGATCAACAGCTCCTGGGGATTTGGG
GTTGCTCTGGAAAACTCATTTGCACCACTGCTGTGCCTTGGAATGCTAGTTGGAGTAATAAATCTCTGGA
ACAGATTTGGAATCACACGACCTGGATGGAGTGGGACAGAGAAATTAACAATTACACAAGCTTAATACAC
TCCTTAATTGAAGAATCGCAAAACCAGCAAGAAAAGAATGAACAAGAATTATTGGAATTAGATAAATGGG
CAAGTTTGTGGAATTGGTTTAACATAACAAATTGGCTGTGGTATATAAAATTATTCATAATGATAGTAGG
AGGCTTGGTAGGTTTAAGAATAGTTTTTGCTGTACTTTCTATAGTGAATAGAGTTAGGCAGGGATATTCA
CCATTATCGTTTCAGACCCACCTCCCAACCCCGAGGGGACAATTCTCGACCTCGAGACAAATGGCAGTAT
TCATCCACAATTTTAAAAGAAAAGGGGGGATTGGGGGGTACAGTGCAGGGGAAAGAATAGTAGACATAAT
AGCAACAGACATACAAACTAAAGAATTACAAAAACAAATTACAAAAATTCAAAATTTTCGGGTTTATTAC
AGGGA
